Addgene plasmid #116493: pHAGE-PIK3CA-G106R
Purpose: Lentiviral expression of PIK3CA G106R
Depositing lab: Gordon Mills & Kenneth Scott. Depositing organization: Baylor College of Medicine. Publication: Systematic Functional Annotation of Somatic Mutations in Cancer. Ng PK, Li J, Jeong KJ, Shao S, Chen H, Tsang YH, Sengupta S, Wang Z, Bhavana VH, Tran R, Soewito S, Minussi DC, Moreno D, Kong K, Dogruluk T, Lu H, Gao J, Tokheim C, Zhou DC, Johnson AM, Zeng J, Ip CKM, Ju Z, Wester M, Yu S, Li Y, Vellano CP, Schultz N, Karchin R, Ding L, Lu Y, Cheung LWT, Chen K, Shaw KR, Meric-Bernstam F, Scott KL, Yi S, Sahni N, Liang H, Mills GB. Cancer Cell. 2018 Mar 12;33(3):450-462.e10. doi: 10.1016/j.ccell.2018.01.021. PubMed 29533785.
Backbone
  Vector backbone: pHAGE
  Vector type: Lentiviral
Growth in bacteria
  Bacterial resistance: Ampicillin, 100 μg/mL
  Growth temperature: 37°C
  Growth strain: Stbl3
  Copy number: High Copy
Gene/Insert
  Gene/Insert name: PIK3CA
  Species: H. sapiens (human)
  Mutation: G106R
  Entrez Gene: PIK3CA (a.k.a. CCM4, CLAPO, CLOVE, CWS5, HMH, MCAP, MCM, MCMTC, PI3K, PI3K-alpha, p110-alpha)
  Cloning method: Gateway Cloning
Terms and licenses: Academic/Nonprofit Terms; Industry Terms: Not Available to Industry
How to cite: pHAGE-PIK3CA-G106R was a gift from Gordon Mills & Kenneth Scott (Addgene plasmid # 116493 ; http://n2t.net/addgene:116493 ; RRID:Addgene_116493)
