[The description below was written by a language model from this plasmid's Addgene catalogue record and pLannotate feature annotations shown in this document.]
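Description:
pHAGE-PIK3CA-G106R is an HIV-1-derived lentiviral expression plasmid of about 11.7 kb, built on the pHAGE backbone, that delivers a point-mutant form of human PIK3CA, the p110-alpha catalytic subunit of phosphoinositide 3-kinase. In bacteria it is maintained through a high-copy ColE1/pUC-type origin and selected with ampicillin via the β-lactamase gene. Outside the viral region the backbone also retains small remnants such as lac regulatory elements and fragments of the SV40 origin and poly(A) signal.

The transfer cassette is bounded by a truncated 5' LTR and a self-inactivating ΔU3 3' LTR. It contains the Ψ packaging signal with a gag fragment, the Rev response element for Rev-dependent nuclear export of the genomic RNA, and the cPPT/CTS element, which aids transduction. Within this cassette the constitutive human EF-1α promoter drives the PIK3CA open reading frame carrying the G106R substitution. The ORF was introduced by Gateway recombination and is flanked by attB1 and attB2 sites. A V5 epitope sequence is annotated some distance downstream of attB2, but the record does not show whether it is translated in frame with the insert. An EMCV IRES then allows translation of puromycin N-acetyltransferase from the same transcript, so transduced mammalian cells can be selected with puromycin. A WPRE precedes the 3' LTR to enhance transcript expression.

The construct comes from a study that systematically annotated the function of somatic cancer mutations. It is suited to producing lentivirus for stable expression of this PIK3CA variant so that its effects can be assessed in cells.
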