Features (pLannotate 1.2.2; 30 found; start..end, strand, type, name):
    377..634     +  LTR            5' LTR (truncated): truncated 5' long terminal repeat (LTR) from HIV-1
    681..806     +  misc_feature   HIV-1 Ψ: packaging signal of human immunodeficiency virus type 1
    790..1128    +  CDS            HIV-1 gag (fragment): gag protein from human immunodeficiency virus 1; gag
   1303..1536    +  misc_feature   RRE: The Rev response element (RRE) of HIV-1 allows for Rev-dependent mRNA export from the nucleus to the cytoplasm.
   1913..2013    +  CDS            Rev (fragment): human immunodeficiency virus 1 (HIV-1) Rev protein; rev; enhances nuclear export of unspliced and incompletely spliced viral mRNAs
   2058..2175    +  misc_feature   cPPT/CTS: central polypurine tract and central termination sequence of HIV-1
   2223..3401    +  promoter       EF-1α promoter: strong constitutive promoter for human elongation factor EF-1α
   3422..3442    +  protein_bind   attB1: mutant version of attB; core recombination site for the Gateway® BP reaction BP Clonase™
   3448..6651    +  CDS            PIK3CA: PK3CA_HUMAN - Experimental evidence at protein level: Swiss-Prot protein existence level 1. Phosphoinositide-3-kinase (PI3K) phosphorylates phosphatidylinositol (PI) and its phosphorylated derivatives at position 3 of the inositol ring to produce 3-phosphoinositides (PubMed:15135396, PubMed:23936502, PubMed:28676499). Uses ATP and PtdIns(4,5)P2 (phosphatidylinositol 4,5-bisphosphate) to generate phosphatidylinositol 3,4,5-trisphosphate (PIP3) (PubMed:15135396, PubMed:28676499). PIP3 plays a key role by recruiting PH domain- containing proteins to the membrane, including AKT1 and PDPK1, activat
   6656..6680    -  protein_bind   attB2: mutant version of attB; recombination site for the Gateway® BP reaction BP Clonase™
   6688..6706    +  promoter       T3 promoter: promoter for bacteriophage T3 RNA polymerase
   6732..6750    -  promoter       T7 promoter: promoter for bacteriophage T7 RNA polymerase
   6756..6774    -  protein_bind   attB4 (fragment): mutant version of attB; core recombination site for the Gateway® BP reaction BP Clonase™
   6830..6871    +  CDS            V5 tag: epitope tag from simian virus 5
   6997..7459    +  misc_feature   IRES: internal ribosome entry site (IRES) of the encephalomyocarditis virus (EMCV)
   7473..8070    +  CDS            PuroR (fragment): puromycin N-acetyltransferase; pac from Streptomyces; confers resistance to puromycin
   8086..8674    +  misc_feature   WPRE: woodchuck hepatitis virus posttranscriptional regulatory element
   8682..8747    +  CDS            nef (fragment): NEF_HV1Z2 - Experimental evidence at protein level: Swiss-Prot protein existence level 1. Extracellular Nef protein targets CD4(+) T-lymphocytes for apoptosis by interacting with CXCR4 surface receptors. From Human immunodeficiency virus type 1 group M subtype D (isolate Z2/CDC-Z34) (HIV-1).
   8749..8982    +  LTR            3' LTR (ΔU3): self-inactivating 3' long terminal repeat (LTR) from HIV-1
   9187..9291    +  promoter       AmpR promoter: bla
   9292..10152   +  CDS            AmpR: β-lactamase; bla; confers resistance to ampicillin, carbenicillin, and related antibiotics
  10323..10911   +  rep_origin     ori: high-copy-number ColE1/pMB1/pBR322/pUC origin of replication
  11094..11148   +  CDS            lacI (fragment): lac repressor; lacI; The lac repressor binds to the lac operator to inhibit transcription in E. coli. This inhibition can be relieved by adding lactose or isopropyl-β-D-thiogalactopyranoside (IPTG).
  11154..11247   +  rep_origin     SV40 ori (fragment): SV40 origin of replication
  11272..11309   +  CDS            lacI (fragment): lac repressor; lacI; The lac repressor binds to the lac operator to inhibit transcription in E. coli. This inhibition can be relieved by adding lactose or isopropyl-β-D-thiogalactopyranoside (IPTG).
  11322..11343   +  protein_bind   CAP binding site: CAP binding activates transcription in the presence of cAMP. E. coli catabolite activator protein
  11358..11388   +  promoter       lac promoter: promoter for the E. coli lac operon
  11392..11414   +  protein_bind   lac operator (fragment): The lac repressor binds to the lac operator to inhibit transcription in E. coli. This inhibition can be relieved by adding lactose or isopropyl-β-D-thiogalactopyranoside (IPTG). lac repressor encoded by lacI
  11446..11529   +  polyA_signal   SV40 poly(A) signal (fragment): SV40 polyadenylation signal
  11696..329     +  CDS            nef (fragment) (across the origin): NEF_HV1BR - Experimental evidence at protein level: Swiss-Prot protein existence level 1. Extracellular Nef protein targets CD4(+) T-lymphocytes for apoptosis by interacting with CXCR4 surface receptors (PubMed:14990729). From Human immunodeficiency virus type 1 group M subtype B (isolate BRU/LAI) (HIV-1).
>Addgene plasmid #116493 | pHAGE-PIK3CA-G106R | addgene full sequence | sequence record 242390 | Addgene NGS Result
TGGAAGGGCTAATTCACTCCCAAAGAAGACAAGATATCCTTGATCTGTGGATCTACCACACACAAGGCTA
CTTCCCTGATTAGCAGAACTACACACCAGGGCCAGGGGTCAGATATCCACTGACCTTTGGATGGTGCTAC
AAGCTAGTACCAGTTGAGCCAGATAAGGTAGAAGAGGCCAATAAAGGAGAGAACACCAGCTTGTTACACC
CTGTGAGCCTGCATGGGATGGATGACCCGGAGAGAGAAGTGTTAGAGTGGAGGTTTGACAGCCGCCTAGC
ATTTCATCACGTGGCCCGAGAGCTGCATCCGGAGTACTTCAAGAACTGCTGATATCGAGCTTGCTACAAG
GGACTTTCCGCTGGGGACTTTCCAGGGAGGCGTGGCCTGGGCGGGACTGGGGAGTGGCGAGCCCTCAGAT
CCTGCATATAAGCAGCTGCTTTTTGCCTGTACTGGGTCTCTCTGGTTAGACCAGATCTGAGCCTGGGAGC
TCTCTGGCTAACTAGGGAACCCACTGCTTAAGCCTCAATAAAGCTTGCCTTGAGTGCTTCAAGTAGTGTG
TGCCCGTCTGTTGTGTGACTCTGGTAACTAGAGATCCCTCAGACCCTTTTAGTCAGTGTGGAAAATCTCT
AGCAGTGGCGCCCGAACAGGGACTTGAAAGCGAAAGGGAAACCAGAGGAGCTCTCTCGACGCAGGACTCG
GCTTGCTGAAGCGCGCACGGCAAGAGGCGAGGGGCGGCGACTGGTGAGTACGCCAAAAATTTTGACTAGC
GGAGGCTAGAAGGAGAGAGATGGGTGCGAGAGCGTCAGTATTAAGCGGGGGAGAATTAGATCGCGATGGG
AAAAAATTCGGTTAAGGCCAGGGGGAAAGAAAAAATATAAATTAAAACATATAGTATGGGCAAGCAGGGA
GCTAGAACGATTCGCAGTTAATCCTGGCCTGTTAGAAACATCAGAAGGCTGTAGACAAATACTGGGACAG
CTACAACCATCCCTTCAGACAGGATCAGAAGAACTTAGATCATTATATAATACAGTAGCAACCCTCTATT
GTGTGCATCAAAGGATAGAGATAAAAGACACCAAGGAAGCTTTAGACAAGATAGAGGAAGAGCAAAACAA
AAGTAAGACCACCGCACAGCAAGCGGCCGGCCGCTGATCTTCAGACCTGGAGGAGGAGATATGAGGGACA
ATTGGAGAAGTGAATTATATAAATATAAAGTAGTAAAAATTGAACCATTAGGAGTAGCACCCACCAAGGC
AAAGAGAAGAGTGGTGCAGAGAGAAAAAAGAGCAGTGGGAATAGGAGCTTTGTTCCTTGGGTTCTTGGGA
GCAGCAGGAAGCACTATGGGCGCAGCGTCAATGACGCTGACGGTACAGGCCAGACAATTATTGTCTGGTA
TAGTGCAGCAGCAGAACAATTTGCTGAGGGCTATTGAGGCGCAACAGCATCTGTTGCAACTCACAGTCTG
GGGCATCAAGCAGCTCCAGGCAAGAATCCTGGCTGTGGAAAGATACCTAAAGGATCAACAGCTCCTGGGG
ATTTGGGGTTGCTCTGGAAAACTCATTTGCACCACTGCTGTGCCTTGGAATGCTAGTTGGAGTAATAAAT
CTCTGGAACAGATTTGGAATCACACGACCTGGATGGAGTGGGACAGAGAAATTAACAATTACACAAGCTT
AATACACTCCTTAATTGAAGAATCGCAAAACCAGCAAGAAAAGAATGAACAAGAATTATTGGAATTAGAT
AAATGGGCAAGTTTGTGGAATTGGTTTAACATAACAAATTGGCTGTGGTATATAAAATTATTCATAATGA
TAGTAGGAGGCTTGGTAGGTTTAAGAATAGTTTTTGCTGTACTTTCTATAGTGAATAGAGTTAGGCAGGG
ATATTCACCATTATCGTTTCAGACCCACCTCCCAACCCCGAGGGGACCCGACAGGCCCGAAGGAATAGAA
GAAGAAGGTGGAGAGAGAGACAGAGACAGATCCATTCGATTAGTGAACGGATCTCGACGGTATCGCCGAA
TTCACAAATGGCAGTATTCATCCACAATTTTAAAAGAAAAGGGGGGATTGGGGGGTACAGTGCAGGGGAA
AGAATAGTAGACATAATAGCAACAGACATACAAACTAAAGAATTACAAAAACAAATTACAAAAATTCAAA
ATTTTCGGGTTTATTACAGGGACAGCAGAGATCCAGTTTGGACTAGTCGTGAGGCTCCGGTGCCCGTCAG
TGGGCAGAGCGCACATCGCCCACAGTCCCCGAGAAGTTGGGGGGAGGGGTCGGCAATTGAACCGGTGCCT
AGAGAAGGTGGCGCGGGGTAAACTGGGAAAGTGATGTCGTGTACTGGCTCCGCCTTTTTCCCGAGGGTGG
GGGAGAACCGTATATAAGTGCAGTAGTCGCCGTGAACGTTCTTTTTCGCAACGGGTTTGCCGCCAGAACA
CAGGTAAGTGCCGTGTGTGGTTCCCGCGGGCCTGGCCTCTTTACGGGTTATGGCCCTTGCGTGCCTTGAA
TTACTTCCACCTGGCTGCAGTACGTGATTCTTGATCCCGAGCTTCGGGTTGGAAGTGGGTGGGAGAGTTC
GAGGCCTTGCGCTTAAGGAGCCCCTTCGCCTCGTGCTTGAGTTGAGGCCTGGCCTGGGCGCTGGGGCCGC
CGCGTGCGAATCTGGTGGCACCTTCGCGCCTGTCTCGCTGCTTTCGATAAGTCTCTAGCCATTTAAAATT
TTTGATGACCTGCTGCGACGCTTTTTTTCTGGCAAGATAGTCTTGTAAATGCGGGCCAAGATCTGCACAC
TGGTATTTCGGTTTTTGGGGCCGCGGGCGGCGACGGGGCCCGTGCGTCCCAGCGCACATGTTCGGCGAGG
CGGGGCCTGCGAGCGCGGCCACCGAGAATCGGACGGGGGTAGTCTCAAGCTGGCCGGCCTGCTCTGGTGC
CTGGCCTCGCGCCGCCGTGTATCGCCCCGCCCTGGGCGGCAAGGCTGGCCCGGTCGGCACCAGTTGCGTG
AGCGGAAAGATGGCCGCTTCCCGGCCCTGCTGCAGGGAGCTCAAAATGGAGGACGCGGCGCTCGGGAGAG
CGGGCGGGTGAGTCACCCACACAAAGGAAAAGGGCCTTTCCGTCCTCAGCCGTCGCTTCATGTGACTCCA
CGGAGTACCGGGCGCCGTCCAGGCACCTCGATTAGTTCTCGAGCTTTTGGAGTACGTCGTCTTTAGGTTG
GGGGGAGGGGTTTTATGCGATGGAGTTTCCCCACACTGAGTGGGTGGAGACTGAAGTTAGGCCAGCTTGG
CACTTGATGTAATTCTCCTTGGAATTTGCCCTTTTTGAGTTTGGATCTTGGTTCATTCTCAAGCCTCAGA
CAGTGGTTCAAAGTTTTTTTCTTCCATTTCAGGTGTCGTGAAGCGGCCCTGCAGATATCAACAAGTTTGT
ACAAAAAAGCAGGCACCATGCCTCCAAGACCATCATCAGGTGAACTGTGGGGCATCCACTTGATGCCCCC
AAGAATCCTAGTAGAATGTTTACTACCAAATGGAATGATAGTGACTTTAGAATGCCTCCGTGAGGCTACA
TTAATAACCATAAAGCATGAACTATTTAAAGAAGCAAGAAAATACCCCCTCCATCAACTTCTTCAAGATG
AATCTTCTTACATTTTCGTAAGTGTTACTCAAGAAGCAGAAAGGGAAGAATTTTTTGATGAAACAAGACG
ACTTTGTGACCTTCGGCTTTTTCAACCCTTTTTAAAAGTAATTGAACCAGTACGCAACCGTGAAGAAAAG
ATCCTCAATCGAGAAATTGGTTTTGCTATCGGCATGCCAGTGTGTGAATTTGATATGGTTAAAGATCCAG
AAGTACAGGACTTCCGAAGAAATATTCTGAACGTTTGTAAAGAAGCTGTGGATCTTAGGGACCTCAATTC
ACCTCATAGTAGAGCAATGTATGTCTATCCTCCAAATGTAGAATCTTCACCAGAATTGCCAAAGCACATA
TATAATAAATTAGATAAAGGGCAAATAATAGTGGTGATCTGGGTAATAGTTTCTCCAAATAATGACAAGC
AGAAGTATACTCTGAAAATCAACCATGACTGTGTACCAGAACAAGTAATTGCTGAAGCAATCAGGAAAAA
AACTCGAAGTATGTTGCTATCCTCTGAACAACTAAAACTCTGTGTTTTAGAATATCAGGGCAAGTATATT
TTAAAAGTGTGTGGATGTGATGAATACTTCCTAGAAAAATATCCTCTGAGTCAGTATAAGTATATAAGAA
GCTGTATAATGCTTGGGAGGATGCCCAATTTGATGTTGATGGCTAAAGAAAGCCTTTATTCTCAACTGCC
AATGGACTGTTTTACAATGCCATCTTATTCCAGACGCATTTCCACAGCTACACCATATATGAATGGAGAA
ACATCTACAAAATCCCTTTGGGTTATAAATAGTGCACTCAGAATAAAAATTCTTTGTGCAACCTACGTGA
ATGTAAATATTCGAGACATTGATAAGATCTATGTTCGAACAGGTATCTACCATGGAGGAGAACCCTTATG
TGACAATGTGAACACTCAAAGAGTACCTTGTTCCAATCCCAGGTGGAATGAATGGCTGAATTATGATATA
TACATTCCTGATCTTCCTCGTGCTGCTCGACTTTGCCTTTCCATTTGCTCTGTTAAAGGCCGAAAGGGTG
CTAAAGAGGAACACTGTCCATTGGCATGGGGAAATATAAACTTGTTTGATTACACAGACACTCTAGTATC
TGGAAAAATGGCTTTGAATCTTTGGCCAGTACCTCATGGATTAGAAGATTTGCTGAACCCTATTGGTGTT
ACTGGATCAAATCCAAATAAAGAAACTCCATGCTTAGAGTTGGAGTTTGACTGGTTCAGCAGTGTGGTAA
AGTTCCCAGATATGTCAGTGATTGAAGAGCATGCCAATTGGTCTGTATCCCGAGAAGCAGGATTTAGCTA
TTCCCACGCAGGACTGAGTAACAGACTAGCTAGAGACAATGAATTAAGGGAAAATGACAAAGAACAGCTC
AAAGCAATTTCTACACGAGATCCTCTCTCTGAAATCACTGAGCAGGAGAAAGATTTTCTATGGAGTCACA
GACACTATTGTGTAACTATCCCCGAAATTCTACCCAAATTGCTTCTGTCTGTTAAATGGAATTCTAGAGA
TGAAGTAGCCCAGATGTATTGCTTGGTAAAAGATTGGCCTCCAATCAAACCTGAACAGGCTATGGAACTT
CTGGACTGTAATTACCCAGATCCTATGGTTCGAGGTTTTGCTGTTCGGTGCTTGGAAAAATATTTAACAG
ATGACAAACTTTCTCAGTATTTAATTCAGCTAGTACAGGTCCTAAAATATGAACAATATTTGGATAACTT
GCTTGTGAGATTTTTACTGAAGAAAGCATTGACTAATCAAAGGATTGGGCACTTTTTCTTTTGGCATTTA
AAATCTGAGATGCACAATAAAACAGTTAGCCAGAGGTTTGGCCTGCTTTTGGAGTCCTATTGTCGTGCAT
GTGGGATGTATTTGAAGCACCTGAATAGGCAAGTCGAGGCAATGGAAAAGCTCATTAACTTAACTGACAT
TCTCAAACAGGAGAAGAAGGATGAAACACAAAAGGTACAGATGAAGTTTTTAGTTGAGCAAATGAGGCGA
CCAGATTTCATGGATGCTCTACAGGGCTTTCTGTCTCCTCTAAACCCTGCTCATCAACTAGGAAACCTCA
GGCTTGAAGAGTGTCGAATTATGTCCTCTGCAAAAAGGCCACTGTGGTTGAATTGGGAGAACCCAGACAT
CATGTCAGAGTTACTGTTTCAGAACAATGAGATCATCTTTAAAAATGGGGATGATTTACGGCAAGATATG
CTAACACTTCAAATTATTCGTATTATGGAAAATATCTGGCAAAATCAAGGTCTTGATCTTCGAATGTTAC
CTTATGGTTGTCTGTCAATCGGTGACTGTGTGGGACTTATTGAGGTGGTGCGAAATTCTCACACTATTAT
GCAAATTCAGTGCAAAGGCGGCTTGAAAGGTGCACTGCAGTTCAACAGCCACACACTACATCAGTGGCTC
AAAGACAAGAACAAAGGAGAAATATATGATGCAGCCATTGACCTGTTTACACGTTCATGTGCTGGATACT
GTGTAGCTACCTTCATTTTGGGAATTGGAGATCGTCACAATAGTAACATCATGGTGAAAGACGATGGACA
ACTGTTTCATATAGATTTTGGACACTTTTTGGATCACAAGAAGAAAAAATTTGGTTATAAACGAGAACGT
GTGCCATTTGTTTTGACACAGGATTTCTTAATAGTGATTAGTAAAGGAGCCCAAGAATGCACAAAGACAA
GAGAATTTGAGAGGTTTCAGGAGATGTGTTACAAGGCTTATCTAGCTATTCGACAGCATGCCAATCTCTT
CATAAATCTTTTCTCAATGATGCTTGGCTCTGGAATGCCAGAACTACAATCTTTTGATGACATTGCATAC
ATTCGAAAGACCCTAGCCTTAGATAAAACTGAGCAAGAGGCTTTGGAGTATTTCATGAAACAAATGAATG
ATGCACATCATGGTGGCTGGACAACAAAAATGGATTGGATCTTCCACACAATTAAACAGCATGCATTGAA
CTAGAACCCAGCTTTCTTGTACAAAGTGGTGATATCCAATTAACCCTCACTAAAGGTTGTGAATGATTAA
TGAATAGAAGCCCTATAGTGAGTCGTATTACCACCCAACTTTTCTATACAAAGTGGTTGATATCCAGCAC
AGTGGCGGCCGCTCGAGTCTAGAGGGCCCGCGGTTCGAAGGTAAGCCTATCCCTAACCCTCTCCTCGGTC
TCGATTCTACGCGTACCGGTTAGTAATGAGATCCCTCCCCCCCCCCTAACGTTACTGGCCGAAGCCGCTT
GGAATAAGGCCGGTGTGCGTTTGTCTATATGTTATTTTCCACCATATTGCCGTCTTTTGGCAATGTGAGG
GCCCGGAAACCTGGCCCTGTCTTCTTGACGAGCATTCCTAGGGGTCTTTCCCCTCTCGCCAAAGGAATGC
AAGGTCTGTTGAATGTCGTGAAGGAAGCAGTTCCTCTGGAAGCTTCTTGAAGACAAACAACGTCTGTAGC
GACCCTTTGCAGGCAGCGGAACCCCCCACCTGGCGACAGGTGCCTCTGCGGCCAAAAGCCACGTGTATAA
GATACACCTGCAAAGGCGGCACAACCCCAGTGCCACGTTGTGAGTTGGATAGTTGTGGAAAGAGTCAAAT
GGCTCTCCTCAAGCGTATTCAACAAGGGGCTGAAGGATGCCCAGAAGGTACCCCATTGTATGGGATCTGA
TCTGGGGCCTCGGTGCACATGCTTTACATGTGTTTAGTCGAGGTTAAAAAAACGTCTAGGCCCCCCGAAC
CACGGGGACGTGGTTTTCCTTTGAAAAACACGATGATAATATGGCCACACATATGACCGAGTACAAGCCC
ACGGTGCGCCTCGCCACCCGCGACGACGTCCCCAGGGCCGTACGCACCCTCGCCGCCGCGTTCGCCGACT
ACCCCGCCACGCGCCACACCGTCGATCCGGACCGCCACATCGAGCGGGTCACCGAGCTGCAAGAACTCTT
CCTCACGCGCGTCGGGCTCGACATCGGCAAGGTGTGGGTCGCGGACGACGGCGCCGCGGTGGCGGTCTGG
ACCACGCCGGAGAGCGTCGAAGCGGGGGCGGTGTTCGCCGAGATCGGCCCGCGCATGGCCGAGTTGAGCG
GTTCCCGGCTGGCCGCGCAGCAACAGATGGAAGGCCTCCTGGCGCCGCACCGGCCCAAGGAGCCCGCGTG
GTTCCTGGCCACCGTCGGCGTCTCGCCCGACCACCAGGGCAAGGGTCTGGGCAGCGCCGTCGTGCTCCCC
GGAGTGGAGGCGGCCGAGCGCGCCGGGGTGCCCGCCTTCCTGGAGACCTCCGCGCCCCGCAACCTCCCCT
TCTACGAGCGGCTCGGCTTCACCGTCACCGCCGACGTCGAGGTGCCCGAAGGACCGCGCACCTGGTGCAT
GACCCGCAAGCCCGGTGCCTAAATCGATAGATCCTAATCAACCTCTGGATTACAAAATTTGTGAAAGATT
GACTGGTATTCTTAACTATGTTGCTCCTTTTACGCTATGTGGATACGCTGCTTTAATGCCTTTGTATCAT
GCTATTGCTTCCCGTATGGCTTTCATTTTCTCCTCCTTGTATAAATCCTGGTTGCTGTCTCTTTATGAGG
AGTTGTGGCCCGTTGTCAGGCAACGTGGCGTGGTGTGCACTGTGTTTGCTGACGCAACCCCCACTGGTTG
GGGCATTGCCACCACCTGTCAGCTCCTTTCCGGGACTTTCGCTTTCCCCCTCCCTATTGCCACGGCGGAA
CTCATCGCCGCCTGCCTTGCCCGCTGCTGGACAGGGGCTCGGCTGTTGGGCACTGACAATTCCGTGGTGT
TGTCGGGGAAATCATCGTCCTTTCCTTGGCTGCTCGCCTGTGTTGCCACCTGGATTCTGCGCGGGACGTC
CTTCTGCTACGTCCCTTCGGCCCTCAATCCAGCGGACCTTCCTTCCCGCGGCCTGCTGCCGGCTCTGCGG
CCTCTTCCGCGTCTTCGCCTTCGCCCTCAGACGAGTCGGATCTCCCTTTGGGCCGCCTCCCCGCCTGAGA
TCCTTTAAGACCAATGACTTACAAGGCAGCTGTAGATCTTAGCCACTTTTTAAAAGAAAAGGGGGGACTG
GAAGGGCTAATTCACTCCCAACGAAGACAAGATCTGCTTTTTGCTTGTACTGGGTCTCTCTGGTTAGACC
AGATCTGAGCCTGGGAGCTCTCTGGCTAACTAGGGAACCCACTGCTTAAGCCTCAATAAAGCTTGCCTTG
AGTGCTTCAAGTAGTGTGTGCCCGTCTGTTGTGTGACTCTGGTAACTAGAGATCCCTCAGACCCTTTTAG
TCAGTGTGGAAAATCTCTAGCAGTAGTAGTTCATGTCATCTTATTATTCAGTATTTATAACTTGCAAAGA
AATGAATATCAGAGAGTGAGAGGCCCGGGTTAATTAAGGAAAGGGCTAGATCATTCTTGAAGACGAAAGG
GCCTCGTGATACGCCTATTTTTATAGGTTAATGTCATGATAATAATGGTTTCTTAGACGTCAGGTGGCAC
TTTTCGGGGAAATGTGCGCGGAACCCCTATTTGTTTATTTTTCTAAATACATTCAAATATGTATCCGCTC
ATGAGACAATAACCCTGATAAATGCTTCAATAATATTGAAAAAGGAAGAGTATGAGTATTCAACATTTCC
GTGTCGCCCTTATTCCCTTTTTTGCGGCATTTTGCCTTCCTGTTTTTGCTCACCCAGAAACGCTGGTGAA
AGTAAAAGATGCTGAAGATCAGTTGGGTGCACGAGTGGGTTACATCGAACTGGATCTCAACAGCGGTAAG
ATCCTTGAGAGTTTTCGCCCCGAAGAACGTTTTCCAATGATGAGCACTTTTAAAGTTCTGCTATGTGGCG
CGGTATTATCCCGTGTTGACGCCGGGCAAGAGCAACTCGGTCGCCGCATACACTATTCTCAGAATGACTT
GGTTGAGTACTCACCAGTCACAGAAAAGCATCTTACGGATGGCATGACAGTAAGAGAATTATGCAGTGCT
GCCATAACCATGAGTGATAACACTGCGGCCAACTTACTTCTGACAACGATCGGAGGACCGAAGGAGCTAA
CCGCTTTTTTGCACAACATGGGGGATCATGTAACTCGCCTTGATCGTTGGGAACCGGAGCTGAATGAAGC
CATACCAAACGACGAGCGTGACACCACGATGCCTGTAGCAATGGCAACAACGTTGCGCAAACTATTAACT
GGCGAACTACTTACTCTAGCTTCCCGGCAACAATTAATAGACTGGATGGAGGCGGATAAAGTTGCAGGAC
CACTTCTGCGCTCGGCCCTTCCGGCTGGCTGGTTTATTGCTGATAAATCTGGAGCCGGTGAGCGTGGGTC
TCGCGGTATCATTGCAGCACTGGGGCCAGATGGTAAGCCCTCCCGTATCGTAGTTATCTACACGACGGGG
AGTCAGGCAACTATGGATGAACGAAATAGACAGATCGCTGAGATAGGTGCCTCACTGATTAAGCATTGGT
AACTGTCAGACCAAGTTTACTCATATATACTTTAGATTGATTTAAAACTTCATTTTTAATTTAAAAGGAT
CTAGGTGAAGATCCTTTTTGATAATCTCATGACCAAAATCCCTTAACGTGAGTTTTCGTTCCACTGAGCG
TCAGACCCCGTAGAAAAGATCAAAGGATCTTCTTGAGATCCTTTTTTTCTGCGCGTAATCTGCTGCTTGC
AAACAAAAAAACCACCGCTACCAGCGGTGGTTTGTTTGCCGGATCAAGAGCTACCAACTCTTTTTCCGAA
GGTAACTGGCTTCAGCAGAGCGCAGATACCAAATACTGTTCTTCTAGTGTAGCCGTAGTTAGGCCACCAC
TTCAAGAACTCTGTAGCACCGCCTACATACCTCGCTCTGCTAATCCTGTTACCAGTGGCTGCTGCCAGTG
GCGATAAGTCGTGTCTTACCGGGTTGGACTCAAGACGATAGTTACCGGATAAGGCGCAGCGGTCGGGCTG
AACGGGGGGTTCGTGCACACAGCCCAGCTTGGAGCGAACGACCTACACCGAACTGAGATACCTACAGCGT
GAGCTATGAGAAAGCGCCACGCTTCCCGAAGGGAGAAAGGCGGACAGGTATCCGGTAAGCGGCAGGGTCG
GAACAGGAGAGCGCACGAGGGAGCTTCCAGGGGGAAACGCCTGGTATCTTTATAGTCCTGTCGGGTTTCG
CCACCTCTGACTTGAGCGTCGATTTTTGTGATGCTCGTCAGGGGGGCGGAGCCTATGGAAAAACGCCAGC
AACGCGGCCTTTTTACGGTTCCTGGCCTTTTGCTGGCCTTTTGCTCACATGTTCTTTCCTGCGTTATCCC
CTGATTCTGTGGATAACCGTATTACCGCCTTTGAGTGAGCTGATACCGCTCGCCGCAGCCGAACGACCGA
GCGCAGCGAGTCAGTGAGCGAGGAAGCGGAAGAGCGCCCAATACGCAAACCGCCTCTCCCCGCGCGTTGG
CCGATTCATTAATGCAGCAAGCTCATGGCTGACTAATTTTTTTTATTTATGCAGAGGCCGAGGCCGCCTC
GGCCTCTGAGCTATTCCAGAAGTAGTGAGGAGGCTTTTTTGGAGGCCTAGGCTTTTGCAAAAAGCTCCCC
GTGGCACGACAGGTTTCCCGACTGGAAAGCGGGCAGTGAGCGCAACGCAATTAATGTGAGTTAGCTCACT
CATTAGGCACCCCAGGCTTTACACTTTATGCTTCCGGCTCGTATGTTGTGTGGAATTGTGAGCGGATAAC
AATTTCACACAGGAAACAGCTATGACATGATTACGAATTTCACAAATAAAGCATTTTTTTCACTGCATTC
TAGTTGTGGTTTGTCCAAACTCATCAATGTATCTTATCATGTCTGGATCAACTGGATAACTCAAGCTAAC
CAAAATCATCCCAAACTTCCCACCCCATACCCTATTACCACTGCCAATTACCTGTGGTTTCATTTACTCT
AAACCTGTGATTCCTCTGAATTATTTTCATTTTAAAGAAATTGTATTTGTTAAATATGTACTACAAACTT
AGTAGT
