>Addgene plasmid #116493 | pHAGE-PIK3CA-G106R | depositor partial sequence | sequence record 219367 | insert
ATGCCTCCACGACCATCATCAGGTGAACTGTGGGGCATCCACTTGATGCCCCCAAGAATCCTAGTAGAAT
GTTTACTACCAAATGGAATGATAGTGACTTTAGAATGCCTCCGTGAGGCTACATTAATAACCATAAAGCA
TGAACTATTTAAAGAAGCAAGAAAATACCCCCTCCATCAACTTCTTCAAGATGAATCTTCTTACATTTTC
GTAAGTGTTACTCAAGAAGCAGAAAGGGAAGAATTTTTTGATGAAACAAGACGACTTTGTGACCTTCGGC
TTTTTCAACCCTTTTTAAAAGTAATTGAACCAGTACGCAACCGTGAAGAAAAGATCCTCAATCGAGAAAT
TGGTTTTGCTATCGGCATGCCAGTGTGTGAATTTGATATGGTTAAAGATCCAGAAGTACAGGACTTCCGA
AGAAATATTCTGAACGTTTGTAAAGAAGCTGTGGATCTTAGGGACCTCAATTCACCTCATAGTAGAGCAA
TGTATGTCTATCCTCCAAATGTAGAATCTTCACCAGAATTGCCAAAGCACATATATAATAAATTAGATAA
AGGGCAAATAATAGTGGTGATCTGGGTAATAGTTTCTCCAAATAATGACAAGCAGAAGTATACTCTGAAA
ATCAACCATGACTGTGTACCAGAACAAGTAATTGCTGAAGCAATCAGGAAAAAAACTCGAAGTATGTTGC
TATCCTCTGAACAACTAAAACTCTGTGTTTTAGAATATCAGGGCAAGTATATTTTAAAAGTGTGTGGATG
TGATGAATACTTCCTAGAAAAATATCCTCTGAGTCAGTATAAGTATATAAGAAGCTGTATAATGCTTGGG
AGGATGCCCAATTTGATGTTGATGGCTAAAGAAAGCCTTTATTCTCAACTGCCAATGGACTGTTTTACAA
TGCCATCTTATTCCAGACGCATTTCCACAGCTACACCATATATGAATGGAGAAACATCTACAAAATCCCT
TTGGGTTATAAATAGTGCACTCAGAATAAAAATTCTTTGTGCAACCTACGTGAATGTAAATATTCGAGAC
ATTGATAAGATCTATGTTCGAACAGGTATCTACCATGGAGGAGAACCCTTATGTGACAATGTGAACACTC
AAAGAGTACCTTGTTCCAATCCCAGGTGGAATGAATGGCTGAATTATGATATATACATTCCTGATCTTCC
TCGTGCTGCTCGACTTTGCCTTTCCATTTGCTCTGTTAAAGGCCGAAAGGGTGCTAAAGAGGAACACTGT
CCATTGGCATGGGGAAATATAAACTTGTTTGATTACACAGACACTCTAGTATCTGGAAAAATGGCTTTGA
ATCTTTGGCCAGTACCTCATGGATTAGAAGATTTGCTGAACCCTATTGGTGTTACTGGATCAAATCCAAA
TAAAGAAACTCCATGCTTAGAGTTGGAGTTTGACTGGTTCAGCAGTGTGGTAAAGTTCCCAGATATGTCA
GTGATTGAAGAGCATGCCAATTGGTCTGTATCCCGAGAAGCAGGATTTAGCTATTCCCACGCAGGACTGA
GTAACAGACTAGCTAGAGACAATGAATTAAGGGAAAATGACAAAGAACAGCTCAAAGCAATTTCTACACG
AGATCCTCTCTCTGAAATCACTGAGCAGGAGAAAGATTTTCTATGGAGTCACAGACACTATTGTGTAACT
ATCCCCGAAATTCTACCCAAATTGCTTCTGTCTGTTAAATGGAATTCTAGAGATGAAGTAGCCCAGATGT
ATTGCTTGGTAAAAGATTGGCCTCCAATCAAACCTGAACAGGCTATGGAACTTCTGGACTGTAATTACCC
AGATCCTATGGTTCGAGGTTTTGCTGTTCGGTGCTTGGAAAAATATTTAACAGATGACAAACTTTCTCAG
TATTTAATTCAGCTAGTACAGGTCCTAAAATATGAACAATATTTGGATAACTTGCTTGTGAGATTTTTAC
TGAAGAAAGCATTGACTAATCAAAGGATTGGGCACTTTTTCTTTTGGCATTTAAAATCTGAGATGCACAA
TAAAACAGTTAGCCAGAGGTTTGGCCTGCTTTTGGAGTCCTATTGTCGTGCATGTGGGATGTATTTGAAG
CACCTGAATAGGCAAGTCGAGGCAATGGAAAAGCTCATTAACTTAACTGACATTCTCAAACAGGAGAAGA
AGGATGAAACACAAAAGGTACAGATGAAGTTTTTAGTTGAGCAAATGAGGCGACCAGATTTCATGGATGC
TCTACAGGGCTTTCTGTCTCCTCTAAACCCTGCTCATCAACTAGGAAACCTCAGGCTTGAAGAGTGTCGA
ATTATGTCCTCTGCAAAAAGGCCACTGTGGTTGAATTGGGAGAACCCAGACATCATGTCAGAGTTACTGT
TTCAGAACAATGAGATCATCTTTAAAAATGGGGATGATTTACGGCAAGATATGCTAACACTTCAAATTAT
TCGTATTATGGAAAATATCTGGCAAAATCAAGGTCTTGATCTTCGAATGTTACCTTATGGTTGTCTGTCA
ATCGGTGACTGTGTGGGACTTATTGAGGTGGTGCGAAATTCTCACACTATTATGCAAATTCAGTGCAAAG
GCGGCTTGAAAGGTGCACTGCAGTTCAACAGCCACACACTACATCAGTGGCTCAAAGACAAGAACAAAGG
AGAAATATATGATGCAGCCATTGACCTGTTTACACGTTCATGTGCTGGATACTGTGTAGCTACCTTCATT
TTGGGAATTGGAGATCGTCACAATAGTAACATCATGGTGAAAGACGATGGACAACTGTTTCATATAGATT
TTGGACACTTTTTGGATCACAAGAAGAAAAAATTTGGTTATAAACGAGAACGTGTGCCATTTGTTTTGAC
ACAGGATTTCTTAATAGTGATTAGTAAAGGAGCCCAAGAATGCACAAAGACAAGAGAATTTGAGAGGTTT
CAGGAGATGTGTTACAAGGCTTATCTAGCTATTCGACAGCATGCCAATCTCTTCATAAATCTTTTCTCAA
TGATGCTTGGCTCTGGAATGCCAGAACTACAATCTTTTGATGACATTGCATACATTCGAAAGACCCTAGC
CTTAGATAAAACTGAGCAAGAGGCTTTGGAGTATTTCATGAAACAAATGAATGATGCACATCATGGTGGC
TGGACAACAAAAATGGATTGGATCTTCCACACAATTAAACAGCATGCATTGAACTGA
